>Addgene plasmid #136856 | pEBTetDBl-CLIP-Centrin3 | addgene full sequence | sequence record 276387 | Addgene NGS Result
TTGTACAAAGTGGTGATGGCAGCTAGCGGCGCGCCCGGCCGCGGGGCAGTGCATGTAATCCCTTCAGTTG
GTTGGTACAACTTGCCAACTGGGCCCTGTTCCACATGTGACACGGGGGGGGACCAAACACAAAGGGGTTC
TCTGACTGTAGTTGACATCCTTATAAATGGATGTGCACATTTGCCAACACTGAGTGGCTTTCATCCTGGA
GCAGACTTTGCAGTCTGTGGACTGCAACACAACATTGCCTTTATGTGTAACTCTTGGCTGAAGCTCTTAC
ACCAATGCTGGGGGACATGTACCTCCCAGGGGCCCAGGAAGACTACGGGAGGCTACACCAACGTCAATCA
GAGGGGCCTGTGTAGCTACCGATAAGCGGACCCTCAAGAGGGCATTAGCAATAGTGTTTATAAGGCCCCC
TTGTTAACCCTAAACGGGTAGCATATGCTTCCCGGGTAGTAGTATATACTATCCAGACTAACCCTAATTC
AATAGCATATGTTACCCAACGGGAAGCATATGCTATCGAATTAGGGTTAGTAAAAGGGTCCTAAGGAACA
GCGATATCTCCCACCCCATGAGCTGTCACGGTTTTATTTACATGGGGTCAGGATTCCACGAGGGTAGTGA
ACCATTTTAGTCACAAGGGCAGTGGCTGAAGATCAAGGAGCGGGCAGTGAACTCTCCTGAATCTTCGCCT
GCTTCTTCATTCTCCTTCGTTTAGCTAATAGAATAACTGCTGAGTTGTGAACAGTAAGGTGTATGTGAGG
TGCTCGAAAACAAGGTTTCAGGTGACGCCCCCAGAATAAAATTTGGACGGGGGGTTCAGTGGTGGCATTG
TGCTATGACACCAATATAACCCTCACAAACCCCTTGGGCAATAAATACTAGTGTAGGAATGAAACATTCT
GAATATCTTTAACAATAGAAATCCATGGGGTGGGGACAAGCCGTAAAGACTGGATGTCCATCTCACACGA
ATTTATGGCTATGGGCAACACATAATCCTAGTGCAATATGATACTGGGGTTATTAAGATGTGTCCCAGGC
AGGGACCAAGACAGGTGAACCATGTTGTTACACTCTATTTGTAACAAGGGGAAAGAGAGTGGACGCCGAC
AGCAGCGGACTCCACTGGTTGTCTCTAACACCCCCGAAAATTAAACGGGGCTCCACGCCAATGGGGCCCA
TAAACAAAGACAAGTGGCCACTCTTTTTTTTGAAATTGTGGAGTGGGGGCACGCGTCAGCCCCCACACGC
CGCCCTGCGGTTTTGGACTGTAAAATAAGGGTGTAATAACTTGGCTGATTGTAACCCCGCTAACCACTGC
GGTCAAACCACTTGCCCACAAAACCACTAATGGCACCCCGGGGAATACCTGCATAAGTAGGTGGGCGGGC
CAAGATAGGGGCGCGATTGCTGCGATCTGGAGGACAAATTACACACACTTGCGCCTGAGCGCCAAGCACA
GGGTTGTTGGTCCTCATATTCACGAGGTCGCTGAGAGCACGGTGGGCTAATGTTGCCATGGGTAGCATAT
ACTACCCAAATATCTGGATAGCATATGCTATCCTAATCTATATCTGGGTAGCATAGGCTATCCTAATCTA
TATCTGGGTAGTATATGCTATCCTAATCTGTATCCGGGTAGCATATGCTATCCTAATAGAGATTAGGGTA
GTATATGCTATCCTAATTTATATCTGGGTAGCATATACTACCCAAATATCTGGATAGCATATGCTATCCT
AATCTATATCTGGGTAGCATATGCTATCCTAATCTATATCTGGGTAGCATAGGCTATCCTAATCTATATC
TGGGTAGCATATGCTATCCTAATCTATATCTGGGTAGTATATGCTATCCTAATTTATATCTGGGTAGCAT
AGGCTATCCTAATCTATATCTGGGTAGCATATGCTATCCTAATCTATATCTGGGTAGTATATGCTATCCT
AATCTGTATCCGGGTAGCATATGCTATCCTCATGCATATACAGTCAGCATATGATACCCAGTAGTAGAGT
GGGAGTGCTATCCTTTGCATATGCCGCCACCTCCCAAGGGGGCGTGAATTTTCGCTGCTTGTCCTTTTCC
TGCTGGTTGCTCCCATTCTTAGGTGAATTTAAGGAGGCCAGGCTAAAGCCGTCGCATGTCTGATTGCTCA
CCAGGTAAATGTCGCTAATGTTTTCCAACGCGAGAAGGTGTTGAGCGCGGAGCTGAGTGACGTGACAACA
TGGGTATGCCCAATTGCCCCATGTTGGGAGGACGAAAATGGTGACAAGACAGATGGCCAGAAATACACCA
ACAGCACGCATGATGTCTACTGGGGATTTATTCTTTAGTGCGGGGGAATACACGGCTTTTAATACGATTG
AGGGCGTCTCCTAACAAGTTACATCACTCCTGCCCTTCCTCACCCTCATCTCCATCACCTCCTTCATCTC
CGTCATCTCCGTCATCACCCTCCGCGGCAGCCCCTTCCACCATAGGTGGAAACCAGGGAGGCAAATCTAC
TCCATCGTCAAAGCTGCACACAGTCACCCTGATATTGCAGGTAGGAGCGGGCTTTGTCATAACAAGGTCC
TTAATCGCATCCTTCAAAACCTCAGCAAATATATGAGTTTGTAAAAAGACCATGAAATAACAGACAATGG
ACTCCCTTAGCGGGCCAGGTTGTGGGCCGGGTCCAGGGGCCATTCCAAAGGGGAGACGACTCAATGGTGT
AAGACGACATTGTGGAATAGCAAGGGCAGTTCCTCGCCTTAGGTTGTAAAGGGAGGTCTTACTACCTCCA
TATACGAACACACCGGCGACCCAAGTTCCTTCGTCGGTAGTCCTTTCTACGTGACTCCTAGCCAGGAGAG
CTCTTAAACCTTCTGCAATGTTCTCAAATTTCGGGTTGGAACCTCCTTGACCACGATGCTTTCCAAACCA
CCCTCCTTTTTTGCGCCTGCCTCCATCACCCTGACCCCGGGGTCCAGTGCTTGGGCCTTCTCCTGGGTCA
TCTGCGGGGCCCTGCTCTATCGCTCCCGGGGGCACGTCAGGCTCACCATCTGGGCCACCTTCTTGGTGGT
ATTCAAAATAATCGGCTTCCCCTACAGGGTGGAAAAATGGCCTTCTACCTGGAGGGGGCCTGCGCGGTGG
AGACCCGGATGATGATGACTGACTACTGGGACTCCTGGGCCTCTTTTCTCCACGTCCACGACCTCTCCCC
CTGGCTCTTTCACGACTTCCCCCCCTGGCTCTTTCACGTCCTCTACCCCGGCGGCCTCCACTACCTCCTC
GACCCCGGCCTCCACTACCTCCTCGACCCCGGCCTCCACTGCCTCCTCGACCCCGGCCTCCACCTCCTGC
TCCTGCCCCTCCTGCTCCTGCCCCTCCTCCTGCTCCTGCCCCTCCTGCCCCTCCTGCTCCTGCCCCTCCT
GCCCCTCCTGCTCCTGCCCCTCCTGCCCCTCCTGCTCCTGCCCCTCCTGCCCCTCCTCCTGCTCCTGCCC
CTCCTGCCCCTCCTCCTGCTCCTGCCCCBCCYGCCCCTCCTGCTCCTGCCCCTCCTGCCCCTCCTGCTCC
TGCCCCTCCTGCCCCTCCTGCTCCTGCCCCTCCTGCTCCTGCCCCTCCTGCTCCTGCCCCTCCTGCTCCT
GCCCCTCCTGCCCCTCCTGCCCCTCCTCCTGCTCCTGCCCCTCCTGCTCCTGCCCCTCCTGCCCCTCCTG
CCCCTCCTGCTCCTGCCCCTCCTCCTGCTCCTGCCCCTCCTGCCCCTCCTGCCCCTCCTCCTGCTCCTGC
CCCTCCTGCCCCTCCTCCTGCTCCTGCCCCTCCTCCTGCTCCTGCCCCTCCTGCCCCTCCTGCCCCTCCT
CCTGCTCCTGCCCCTCCTGCCCCTCCTCCTGCTCCTGCCCCTCCTCCTGCTCCTGCCCCTCCTGCCCCTC
CTGCCCCTCCTCCTGCTCCTGCCCCTCCTCCTGCTCCTGCCCCTCCTGCCCCTCCTGCCCCTCCTGCCCC
TCCTCCTGCTCCTGCCCCTCCTCCTGCTCCTGCCCCTCCTGCTCCTGCCCCTCCCGCTCCTGCTCCTGCT
CCTGTTCCACCGTGGGTCCCTTTGCAGCCAATGCAACTTGGACGTTTTTGGGGTCTCCGGACACCATCTC
TATGTCTTGGCCCTGATCCTGAGCCGCCCGGGGCTCCTGGTCTTCCGCCTCCTCGTCCTCGTCCTCTTCC
CCGTCCTCGTCCATGGTTATCACCCCCTCTTCTTTGAGGTCCACTGCCGCCGGAGCCTTCTGGTCCAGAT
GTGTCTCCCTTCTCTCCTAGGCCATTTCCAGGTCCTGTACCTGGCCCCTCGTCAGACATGATTCACACTA
AAAGAGATCAATAGACATCTTTATTAGACGACGCTCAGTGAATACAGGGAGTGCAGACTCCTGCCCCCTC
CAACAGCCCCCCCACCCTCATCCCCTTCATGGTCGCTGTCAGACAGATCCAGGTCTGAAAATTCCCCATC
CTCCGAACCATCCTCGTCCTCATCACCAATTACTCGCAGCCCGGAAAACTCCCGCTGAACATCCTCAAGA
TTTGCGTCCTGAGCCTCAAGCCAGGCCTCAAATTCCTCGTCCCCCTTTTTGCTGGACGGTAGGGATGGGG
ATTCTCGGGACCCCTCCTCTTCCTCTTCAAGGTCACCAGACAGAGATGCTACTGGGGCAACGGAAGAAAA
GCTGGGTGCGGCCTGTGAGGATCAGCTTATCGATGATAAGCTGTCAAACATGAGAATTCTTGAAGACGAA
AGGGCCTCGTGATACGCCTATTTTTATAGGTTAATGTCATGATAATAATGGTTTCTTAGACGTCAGGTGG
CACTTTTCGGGGAAATGTGCGCGGAACCCCTATTTGTTTATTTTTCTAAATACATTCAAATATGTATCCG
CTCATGAGACAATAACCCTGATAAATGCTTCAATAATATTGAAAAAGGAAGAGTATGAGTATTCAACATT
TCCGTGTCGCCCTTATTCCCTTTTTTGCGGCATTTTGCCTTCCTGTTTTTGCTCACCCAGAAACGCTGGT
GAAAGTAAAAGATGCTGAAGATCAGTTGGGTGCACGAGTGGGTTACATCGAACTGGATCTCAACAGCGGT
AAGATCCTTGAGAGTTTTCGCCCCGAAGAACGTTTTCCAATGATGAGCACTTTTAAAGTTCTGCTATGTG
GCGCGGTATTATCCCGTGTTGACGCCGGGCAAGAGCAACTCGGTCGCCGCATACACTATTCTCAGAATGA
CTTGGTTGAGTACTCACCAGTCACAGAAAAGCATCTTACGGATGGCATGACAGTAAGAGAATTATGCAGT
GCTGCCATAACCATGAGTGATAACACTGCGGCCAACTTACTTCTGACAACGATCGGAGGACCGAAGGAGC
TAACCGCTTTTTTGCACAACATGGGGGATCATGTAACTCGCCTTGATCGTTGGGAACCGGAGCTGAATGA
AGCCATACCAAACGACGAGCGTGACACCACGATGCCTGCAGCAATGGCAACAACGTTGCGCAAACTATTA
ACTGGCGAACTACTTACTCTAGCTTCCCGGCAACAATTAATAGACTGGATGGAGGCGGATAAAGTTGCAG
GACCACTTCTGCGCTCGGCCCTTCCGGCTGGCTGGTTTATTGCTGATAAATCTGGAGCCGGTGAGCGTGG
GTCTCGCGGTATCATTGCAGCACTGGGGCCAGATGGTAAGCCCTCCCGTATCGTAGTTATCTACACGACG
GGGAGTCAGGCAACTATGGATGAACGAAATAGACAGATCGCTGAGATAGGTGCCTCACTGATTAAGCATT
GGTAACTGTCAGACCAAGTTTACTCATATATACTTTAGATTGATTTAAAACTTCATTTTTAATTTAAAAG
GATCTAGGTGAAGATCCTTTTTGATAATCTCATGACCAAAATCCCTTAACGTGAGTTTTCGTTCCACTGA
GCGTCAGACCCCGTAGAAAAGATCAAAGGATCTTCTTGAGATCCTTTTTTTCTGCGCGTAATCTGCTGCT
TGCAAACAAAAAAACCACCGCTACCAGCGGTGGTTTGTTTGCCGGATCAAGAGCTACCAACTCTTTTTCC
GAAGGTAACTGGCTTCAGCAGAGCGCAGATACCAAATACTGTCCTTCTAGTGTAGCCGTAGTTAGGCCAC
CACTTCAAGAACTCTGTAGCACCGCCTACATACCTCGCTCTGCTAATCCTGTTACCAGTGGCTGCTGCCA
GTGGCGATAAGTCGTGTCTTACCGGGTTGGACTCAAGACGATAGTTACCGGATAAGGCGCAGCGGTCGGG
CTGAACGGGGGGTTCGTGCACACAGCCCAGCTTGGAGCGAACGACCTACACCGAACTGAGATACCTACAG
CGTGAGCTATGAGAAAGCGCCACGCTTCCCGAAGGGAGAAAGGCGGACAGGTATCCGGTAAGCGGCAGGG
TCGGAACAGGAGAGCGCACGAGGGAGCTTCCAGGGGGAAACGCCTGGTATCTTTATAGTCCTGTCGGGTT
TCGCCACCTCTGACTTGAGCGTCGATTTTTGTGATGCTCGTCAGGGGGGCGGAGCCTATGGAAAAACGCC
AGCAACGCGGCCTTTTTACGGTTCCTGGCCTTTTGCTGGCCTTGAAGCTGTCCCTGATGGTCGTCATCTA
CCTGCCTGGACAGCATGGCCTGCAACGCGGGCATCCCGATGCCGCCGGAAGCGAGAAGAATCATAATGGG
GAAGGCCATCCAGCCTCGCGTCGAACTAGATGATCCGGCTGTGGAATGTGTGTCAGTTAGGGTGTGGAAA
GTCCCCAGGCTCCCCAGCAGGCAGAAGTATGCAAAGCATGCATCTCAATTAGTCAGCAACCAGGTGTGGA
AAGTCCCCAGGCTCCCCAGCAGGCAGAAGTATGCAAAGCATGCATCTCAATTAGTCAGCAACCATAGTCC
CGCCCCTAACTCCGCCCATCCCGCCCCTAACTCCGCCCAGTTCCGCCCATTCTCCGCCCCATGGCTGACT
AATTTTTTTTATTTATGCAGAGGCCGAGGCCGCCTCGGCCTCTGAGCTATTCCAGAAGTAGTGAGGAGGC
TTTTTTGGAGGGTGACCGCCACGACCGGTATGGCCAAGCCTTTGTCTCAAGAAGAATCCACCCTCATTGA
AAGAGCAACGGCTACAATCAACAGCATCCCCATCTCTGAAGACTACAGCGTCGCCAGCGCAGCTCTCTCT
AGCGACGGCCGCATCTTCACTGGTGTCAATGTATATCATTTTACTGGGGGACCTTGTGCAGAACTCGTGG
TGCTGGGCACTGCTGCTGCTGCGGCAGCTGGCAACCTGACTTGTATCGTCGCGATCGGAAATGAGAACAG
GGGCATCTTGAGCCCCTGCGGACGGTGCCGACAGGTGCTTCTCGATCTGCATCCTGGGATCAAAGCCATA
GTGAAGGACAGTGATGGACAGCCGACGGCAGTTGGGATTCGTGAATTGCTGCCCTCTGGTTATGTGTGGG
AGGGCTAACGGTCCGACGCGGCCCGACGGGTCCGAGGGGGGTCGACCTCGAAACTTGTTTATTGCAGCTT
ATAATGGTTACAAATAAAGCAATAGCATCACAAATTTCACAAATAAAGCATTTTTTTCACTGCATTCTAG
TTGTGGTTTGTCCAAACTCATCAATGTATCTTATCATGTCTGGATCTGATCCGAACCCCTTCCTCGACCA
ATTCTCATGTTTGACAGCTTATCATCGCAGATCCGGGCAACGTTGTTGCCATTGCTCGACCAATTCTCAT
GTTTGACAGCTTATCATCGCAGATCCGTATGGTGCACTCTCAGTACAATCTGCTCTGATGCCGCATAGTT
AAGCCAGTATCTGCTCCCTGCTTGTGTGTTGGAGGTCGCTGAGTAGTGCGCGAGCAAAATTTAAGCTACA
ACAAGGCAAGGCTTGACCGACAATTGCATGAAGAATCTGCTTAGGGTTAGGCGTTTTGCGCTGCTTCGCG
ATGTACGGGCCAGATATACGCGTATCTGAGGGGACTAGGGTGTGTTTAGGCGAAAAGCGGGGCTTCGGTT
GTACGCGGTTAGGAGTCCCCTCAGGATATAGTAGTTTCGCTTTTGCATAGGGAGGGGGAAATGTAGTCTT
ATGCAATACTCTTGTAGTCTTGCAACATGGTAACGATGAGTTAGCAACATGCCTTACAAGGAGAGAAAAA
GCACCGTGCATGCCGATTGGTGGAAGTAAGGTGGTACGATCGTGCCTTATTAGGAAGGCAACAGACGGGT
CTGACATGGATTGGACGAACCACTGAATTCCGCATTGCAGAGATATTGTATTTAAGTGCCTAGCTCGATA
CAATAAACGCCATTTGACCATTCACCACATTGGTGTGCACCTCCAAGCTGGCCGGGGATCCTCTAGGGCC
TCTGAGCTATTCCAGAAGTAGTGAAGAGGCTTTTTTGGAGGCCTAGGCTTTTGCAAAAAGCTCCGGATCG
ATCCTGAGAACTTCAGGGTGAGTTTGGGGACCCTTGATTGTTCTTTCTTTTTCGCTATTGTAAAATTCAT
GTTATATGGAGGGGGCAAAGTTTTCAGGGTGTTGTTTAGAATGGGAAGATGTCCCTTGTATCACCATGGA
CCCTCATGATAATTTTGTTTCTTTCACTTTCTACTCTGTTGACAACCATTGTCTCCTCTTATTTTCTTTT
CATTTTCTGTAACTTTTTCGTTAAACTTTAGCTTGCATTTGTAACGAATTTTTAAATTCACTTTTGTTTA
TTTGTCAGATTGTAAGTACTTTCTCTAATCACTTTTTTTTCAAGGCAATCAGGGTATATTATATTGTACT
TCAGCACAGTTTTAGAGAACAATTGTTATAATTAAATGATAAGGTAGAATATTTCTGCATATAAATTCTG
GCTGGCGTGGAAATATTCTTATTGGTAGAAACAACTACATCCTGGTCATCATCCTGCCTTTCTCTTTATG
GTTACAATGATATACACTGTTTGAGATGAGGATAAAATACTCTGAGTCCAAACCGGGCCCCTCTGCTAAC
CATGTTCATGCCTTCTTCTTTTTCCTACAGCTCCTGGGCAACGTGCTGGTTATTGTGCTGTCTCATCATT
TTGGCAAAGAATTGTAATACGACTCACTATAGGGCGAATTGATATGTCTAGATTAGATAAAAGTAAAGTG
ATTAACAGCGCATTAGAGCTGCTTAATGAGGTCGGAATCGAAGGTTTAACAACCCGTAAACTCGCCCAGA
AGCTAGGTGTAGAGCAGCCTACATTGTATTGGCATGTAAAAAATAAGCGGGCTTTGCTCGACGCCTTAGC
CATTGAGATGTTAGATAGGCACCATACTCACTTTTGCCCTTTAGAAGGGGAAAGCTGGCAAGATTTTTTA
CGTAATAACGCTAAAAGTTTTAGATGTGCTTTACTAAGTCATCGCGATGGAGCAAAAGTACATTTAGGTA
CACGGCCTACAGAAAAACAGTATGAAACTCTCGAAAATCAATTAGCCTTTTTATGCCAACAAGGTTTTTC
ACTAGAGAATGCATTATATGCACTCAGCGCTGTGGGGCATTTTACTTTAGGTTGCGTATTGGAAGATCAA
GAGCATCAAGTCGCTAAAGAAGAAAGGGAAACACCTACTACTGATAGTATGCCGCCATTATTACGACAAG
CTATCGAATTATTTGATCACCAAGGTGCAGAGCCAGCCTTCTTATTCGGCCTTGAATTGATCATATGCGG
ATTAGAAAAACAACTTAAATGTGAAAGTGGGTCCGCGTACAGCGGATCCCGGGAATTCAGATCTTATTAA
AGCAGAACTTGTTTATTGCAGCTTATAATGGTTACAAATAAAGCAATAGCATCACAAATTTCACAAATAA
AGCATTTTTTTCACTGCATTCTAGTTGTGGTTTGTCCAAACTCATCAATGTATCTTATCATGTCTGGTCG
AATCCATGGCGCAGAACTGGTAGGTATGGAAGATCCGCGTTGACATTGATTATTGACTAGTTATTAATAG
TAATCAATTACGGGGTCATTAGTTCATAGCCCATATATGGAGTTCCGCGTTACATAACTTACGGTAAATG
GCCCGCCTGGCTGACCGCCCAACGACCCCCGCCCATTGACGTCAATAATGACGTATGTTCCCATAGTAAC
GCCAATAGGGACTTTCCATTGACGTCAATGGGTGGAGTATTTACGGTAAACTGCCCACTTGGCAGTACAT
CAAGTGTATCATATGCCAAGTACGCCCCCTATTGACGTCAATGACGGTAAATGGCCCGCCTGGCATTATG
CCCAGTACATGACCTTATGGGACTTTCCTACTTGGCAGTACATCTACGTATTAGTCATCGCTATTACCAT
GGTGATGCGGTTTTGGCAGTACATCAATGGGCGTGGATAGCGGTTTGACTCACGGGGATTTCCAAGTCTC
CACCCCATTGACGTCAATGGGAGTTTGTTTTGGCACCAAAATCAACGGGACTTTCCAAAATGTCGTAACA
ACTCCGCCCCATTGACGCAAATGGGCGGTAGGCGTGTACGGTGGGAGGTCTATATAAGCAGAGCTCTCCC
TATCAGTGATAGAGATCTCCCTATCAGTGATAGAGATCGTCGACGAGCTCGTTTAGTGAACCGTCAGATC
GCCTGGAGACGCCATCCACGCTGTTTTGACCTCCATAGAAGACACCGGGACCGATCCAGCCTCCGGACTC
TAGCGTTTAAACTTAAGCTTACCACCATGGATTATAAAGACGATGATGACAAGCACCACCACCACCACCA
CGACAAGGATTGTGAAATGAAACGCACCACACTGGACAGCCCTTTGGGGAAGCTGGAGCTGTCTGGTTGT
GAGCAGGGTCTGCACGAAATAATTTTTCTGGGCAAGGGGACGTCTGCAGCTGATGCCGTGGAGGTCCCAG
CCCCCGCTGCGGTTCTCGGAGGTCCGGAGCCCCTGATACAGGCTACAGCCTGGCTGAATGCCTATTTCCA
CCAGCCCGAGGCTATCGAAGAGTTCCCCGTGCCGGCTCTTCACCATCCCGTTTTCCAGCAAGAGTCGTTC
ACCAGACAGGTGTTATGGAAGCTGCTGAAGGTTGTGAAATTCGGAGAAGTGATTTCTGAGTCACACTTAG
CAGCCCTGGTAGGCAACCCCGCAGCCACGGCAGCAGTGAATACGGCACTGGATGGCAATCCTGTCCCTAT
CCTGATCCCGTGCCACAGAGTGGTCCAGGGGGATTCGGATGTGGGGCCGTACCTTGGTGGACTGGCCGTG
AAGGAATGGCTTCTGGCCCATGAAGGCCACCGGTTGGGGAAGCCAGGCTTGGGATTCGAACTGGAGGTGC
TGTTCCAGGGCCCCGGTACCGCCATCACAAGTTTGTACAAAAAAGCAGGCTTAATGAGTTTAGCTCTGAG
AAGTGAGCTTCTAGTGGACAAAACAAAGAGGAAAAAAAGAAGAGAACTGTCTGAGGAACAGAAACAAGAA
ATTAAAGATGCTTTTGAACTATTTGATACAGACAAAGATGAAGCAATAGATTATCATGAATTAAAGGTGG
CAATGAGAGCCTTGGGGTTTGATGTAAAAAAAGCTGATGTACTGAAGATTCTTAAAGATTATGACAGAGA
AGCCACAGGGAAAATCACCTTTGAAGATTTTAATGAAGTTGTGACAGACTGGATATTGGAAAGAGATCCC
CATGAAGAAATACTCAAGGCATTTAAACTATTTGATGATGATGATTCAGGTAAAATAAGCTTGAGGAATT
TGCGACGTGTTGCTAGAGAATTGGGTGAAAACATGAGTGATGAAGAACTTCGAGCTATGATAGAAGAATT
TGACAAAGATGGTGATGGAGAAATAAACCAAGAGGAGTTCATTGCTATTATGACTGGTGACATTTAATGA
TACCCAGCTTTC
Features (pLannotate 1.2.2; 30 found; start..end, strand, type, name):
    433..1990    -  rep_origin     oriP (fragment): Epstein-Barr virus oriP replication origin (Yates et al., 2000)
   2103..2321    -  CDS            gL (fragment): GL_EBVB9 - Experimental evidence at protein level: Swiss-Prot protein existence level 1. The heterodimer glycoprotein H-glycoprotein L is required for the fusion of viral and plasma membranes leading to virus entry into the host cell. Acts as a functional inhibitor of gH and maintains gH in an inhibited form. Upon binding to host integrins, gL dissociates from gH leading to activation of the viral fusion glycoproteins gB and gH. Fusion of EBV with B-lymphocytes requires the additional receptor- binding protein gp42, which forms a complex with gH/gL. The heterodimer gH/gL targets also host EPHA
   2404..4329    -  CDS            EBNA1: Epstein-Barr nuclear antigen 1, also known as EBNA-1 crucial for latent viral infection, and for episomal amplification of vectors containing the oriP origin (Okita et al., 2013)
   4367..4711    -  CDS            BRRF2_EBVB9 (fragment): Protein inferred from homology: Swiss-Prot protein existence level 3. From Epstein-Barr virus (strain B95-8) (HHV-4) (Human herpesvirus 4).
   4714..4737    -  promoter       tet promoter (fragment): E. coli promoter for tetracycline efflux protein gene
   4850..4954    +  promoter       AmpR promoter: bla
   4955..5815    +  CDS            AmpR: β-lactamase; bla; confers resistance to ampicillin, carbenicillin, and related antibiotics
   5986..6574    +  rep_origin     ori: high-copy-number ColE1/pMB1/pBR322/pUC origin of replication
   6620..6743    -  CDS            TcR (fragment): tetracycline efflux protein; tet; confers resistance to tetracycline
   6781..7078    +  promoter       SV40 promoter: SV40 enhancer and early promoter
   7100..7498    +  CDS            BSD: blasticidin S deaminase; Aspergillus terreus BSD; confers resistance to blasticidin
   7542..7676    +  polyA_signal   SV40 poly(A) signal: SV40 polyadenylation signal
   7798..7850    -  misc_feature   bom (fragment): basis of mobility region from pBR322
   7981..8074    +  ncRNA          Retro dr1: Accession: RF00214 - Retrovirus direct repeat 1 (dr1)
   8110..8371    +  promoter       RSV promoter: Rous sarcoma virus enhancer/promoter
   8397..8457    +  promoter       SV40 promoter (fragment): SV40 early promoter
   8488..9060    +  intron         β-globin intron: intron from rabbit β-globin gene
   9115..9133    +  promoter       T7 promoter: promoter for bacteriophage T7 RNA polymerase
   9144..9764    +  CDS            tetR: TETR2_ECOLX - Experimental evidence at protein level: Swiss-Prot protein existence level 1. TetR is the repressor of the tetracycline resistance element; its N-terminal region forms a helix-turn-helix structure and binds DNA. Binding of tetracycline to TetR reduces the repressor affinity for the tetracycline resistance gene (tetA) promoter operator sites. From Escherichia coli.
   9806..9927    +  polyA_signal   SV40 poly(A) signal: SV40 polyadenylation signal
   9982..10361   +  enhancer       CMV enhancer: human cytomegalovirus immediate early enhancer
  10362..10565   +  promoter       CMV promoter: human cytomegalovirus (CMV) immediate early promoter
  10567..10586   +  promoter       PLtetO-1 promoter (fragment): modified phage lambda PL promoter with tet operator sites (Lutz and Bujard, 1997)
  10588..10607   +  promoter       PLtetO-1 promoter (fragment): modified phage lambda PL promoter with tet operator sites (Lutz and Bujard, 1997)
  10615..10648   +  promoter       TRE3GV promoter (fragment): 3rd-generation Tet-responsive promoter that can be activated by binding of Tet-On® 3G, optimized for retroviral and lentiviral vectors
  10764..10781   +  CDS            9xHis (fragment): 9xHis affinity tag
  10782..11324   +  CDS            MGMT (fragment): MGMT_HUMAN - Experimental evidence at protein level: Swiss-Prot protein existence level 1. Involved in the cellular defense against the biological effects of O6-methylguanine (O6-MeG) and O4-methylthymine (O4-MeT) in DNA. Repairs the methylated nucleobase in DNA by stoichiometrically transferring the methyl group to a cysteine residue in the enzyme. This is a suicide reaction: the enzyme is irreversibly inactivated. From Homo sapiens (Human).
  11367..11391   +  protein_bind   attB1: mutant version of attB; recombination site for the Gateway® BP reaction BP Clonase™
  11394..11894   +  CDS            CETN3: CETN3_HUMAN - Also known as CEN3. Experimental evidence at protein level: Swiss-Prot protein existence level 1. As a component of the TREX-2 complex, involved in the export of mRNAs to the cytoplasm through the nuclear pores. From Homo sapiens (Human).
  11902..14      -  protein_bind   attB2 (across the origin): mutant version of attB; recombination site for the Gateway® BP reaction BP Clonase™
