[The description below was written by a language model from this plasmid's Addgene catalogue record and pLannotate feature annotations shown in this document.]
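Description:
pEBTetDBl-CLIP-Centrin3 is an episomal, tetracycline-regulated mammalian expression plasmid of about 11.9 kb, built on the pEBTetDBl backbone. It is propagated in E. coli through a high-copy ColE1/pUC-type origin with ampicillin resistance (bla). In mammalian cells it is designed to persist extrachromosomally, because it carries the Epstein-Barr virus oriP origin together with the EBNA1 gene, whose product drives replication and retention of oriP plasmids. Short flanking EBV fragments and remnants of pBR322 (partial TcR, bom) appear to be carried over from the backbone. Transfected cells are selected with blasticidin through a blasticidin S deaminase cassette with an SV40 promoter and SV40 poly(A) signal.

Regulation is self-contained. A Tet repressor (tetR) cassette, preceded by RSV and SV40 promoter elements and a rabbit β-globin intron and terminated by an SV40 poly(A) signal, supplies the repressor. The payload is driven by the CMV enhancer/promoter followed by two tet operator sites (CMV-TetO2), so transcription is held off by TetR and induced by adding tetracycline or doxycycline.

The insert encodes human Centrin3 (CETN3) fused at its N-terminus to CLIP-tag, an engineered O6-alkylguanine-DNA alkyltransferase derivative that the annotation detects as an MGMT fragment and that reacts covalently with benzylcytosine-linked probes. Listed FLAG and His tags lie upstream, although only the His tag is annotated. Centrin3 was introduced by Gateway cloning and sits between attB1 and attB2 sites. No poly(A) signal is annotated downstream of the insert, consistent with the depositor's note that a polyadenylation deletion causes low protein expression. The construct serves for inducible labelling of this centrosomal protein, and the associated publication applied such fusions to chemical crosslinking studies of centrosomal complexes.
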