Addgene plasmid #136856: pEBTetDBl-CLIP-Centrin3
Purpose: Mammalian expression of the centrosomal protein Centrin3 N-terminally fused to CLIP-tag
Depositing lab: Kai Johnsson. Depositing organization: Swiss Federal Institute of Technology (EPFL). Publication: Selective chemical crosslinking reveals a Cep57-Cep63-Cep152 centrosomal complex. Lukinavicius G, Lavogina D, Orpinell M, Umezawa K, Reymond L, Garin N, Gonczy P, Johnsson K. Curr Biol. 2013 Feb 4;23(3):265-70. doi: 10.1016/j.cub.2012.12.030. Epub 2013 Jan 17. PubMed 23333316.
Backbone
  Vector backbone: pEBTetDBl
  Backbone size w/o insert (bp): 10641
  Vector type: Mammalian Expression
  Selectable markers: Blasticidin
Growth in bacteria
  Bacterial resistance: Ampicillin, 100 μg/mL
  Growth temperature: 37°C
  Growth strain: DH5alpha
  Copy number: High Copy
Gene/Insert
  Gene/Insert name: CLIP-Centrin3
  Species: H. sapiens (human), Synthetic
  Insert size (bp): 1377
  Promoter: CMV-TetO2
  Tag / fusion protein: FLAG-tag / His-tag (N terminal on insert)
  Cloning method: Gateway Cloning
  Sequencing primers: 5′ CMV_Fwd
Terms and licenses: Academic/Nonprofit Terms; Industry Terms: Not Available to Industry
Depositor comments: PolyAdenylation RNA deletion - low protein expression level
How to cite: pEBTetDBl-CLIP-Centrin3 was a gift from Kai Johnsson (Addgene plasmid # 136856 ; http://n2t.net/addgene:136856 ; RRID:Addgene_136856)
